Addgene plasmid #209861: LD-B
Purpose: Dimerization dependent fluorescent protein B anchored to cytosolic face of the lipid droplet membrane with hairpin domain of human GPAT4
Depositing lab: Sarah Cohen. Publication: Contact-FP: A Dimerization-Dependent Fluorescent Protein Toolkit for Visualizing Membrane Contact Site Dynamics. Miner GE, Smith SY, Showalter WK, So CM, Ragusa JV, Powers AE, Zanellati MC, Hsu CH, Marchan MF, Cohen S. Contact (Thousand Oaks). 2024 Feb 4;7:25152564241228911. doi: 10.1177/25152564241228911. eCollection 2024 Jan-Dec. PubMed 38327561.
Backbone
  Vector backbone: mEmerald-C1
  Vector type: Mammalian Expression
Growth in bacteria
  Bacterial resistance: Kanamycin, 50 μg/mL
  Growth temperature: 37°C
  Growth strain: DH5alpha
  Copy number: High Copy
Gene/Insert
  Gene/Insert name: ddGFP B
  Species: Synthetic
  Promoter: CMV
  Tag / fusion protein: Hairpin domain of GPAT4 MNFQYISLRLTVLWGLGVLIRYCFLLPLRIALAFTGISLLVVGTTVVGYLPNGRFKEF (N terminal on insert)
  Cloning method: Gibson Cloning
Terms and licenses: Academic/Nonprofit Terms; Industry Terms: Not Available to Industry
Depositor comments: mEmerald was replaced with ddGFP B
How to cite: LD-B was a gift from Sarah Cohen (Addgene plasmid # 209861 ; http://n2t.net/addgene:209861 ; RRID:Addgene_209861)
