[The description below was written by a language model from this plasmid's Addgene catalogue record and pLannotate feature annotations shown in this document.]
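Description:
LD-B is a mammalian expression plasmid of about 4.9 kb built on the mEmerald-C1 backbone, in which the original mEmerald coding sequence was replaced with ddGFP B, the "B" partner of a dimerization-dependent fluorescent protein pair. The CMV immediate early enhancer and promoter drive a single open reading frame. It begins with a fragment of human GPAT4 encoding that protein's hairpin domain, fused to the N-terminus of ddGFP B, and it is terminated by the SV40 polyadenylation signal. The hairpin anchors the fusion in the lipid droplet membrane so that the B moiety faces the cytosol. The automated feature table labels the fluorescent protein region as dTomato. This most likely reflects sequence similarity, since dimerization-dependent fluorescent proteins were engineered from the dTomato lineage, and the catalogue entry identifies the insert as ddGFP B. The short 9xHis, large T antigen, ble and bGH poly(A) fragments in the table are probably minor or incidental matches rather than functional parts.

The plasmid replicates in bacteria from a high-copy ColE1/pUC-type origin and also carries an f1 origin. A single NeoR/KanR gene sits behind tandem bacterial (AmpR) and SV40 promoters and is followed by the HSV TK polyadenylation signal. It confers kanamycin resistance in E. coli and would allow G418 selection in mammalian cells.

LD-B belongs to the Contact-FP toolkit for visualizing membrane contact site dynamics. The B copy has little fluorescence by itself. Signal is expected when it pairs with a complementary "A" copy targeted to another organelle, which reports close apposition between lipid droplets and that organelle in live cells.
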