Features (pLannotate 1.2.2; 17 found; start..end, strand, type, name):
     16..319     +  enhancer       CMV enhancer: human cytomegalovirus immediate early enhancer
    320..523     +  promoter       CMV promoter: human cytomegalovirus (CMV) immediate early promoter
    571..741     +  CDS            GPAT4 (fragment): GPAT4_HUMAN - Also known as AGPAT6 From Homo sapiens (Human).
    743..768     -  CDS            9xHis (fragment): 9xHis affinity tag
    781..1449    +  CDS            dTomato: dTomato is a basic (constitutively fluorescent) orange fluorescent protein published in 2004, derived from Discosoma sp.. It is reported to be a somewhat slowly-maturing dimer with low acid sensitivity.
   1453..1484    +  misc_feature   MCS (fragment): multiple cloning site
   1501..1585    +  CDS            large T antigen (fragment): large T antigen from SV40 (simian virus 40)
   1608..1729    +  polyA_signal   SV40 poly(A) signal: SV40 polyadenylation signal
   1763..2191    -  rep_origin     f1 ori (sequence partly withheld): f1 bacteriophage origin of replication; arrow indicates direction of (+) strand synthesis
   2218..2322    +  promoter       AmpR promoter: bla
   2324..2681    +  promoter       SV40 promoter: SV40 enhancer and early promoter
   2716..3510    +  CDS            NeoR/KanR: aminoglycoside phosphotransferase from Tn5; aph(3')-II (or nptII); confers resistance to neomycin, kanamycin, and G418 (Geneticin®)
   3531..3683    +  CDS            ble (fragment): BLE_KLEPN - Experimental evidence at protein level: Swiss-Prot protein existence level 1. Binding protein with a strong affinity to the bleomycin family of antibiotics. Binds to CL990; an antimitotic-antibiotic compound. From Klebsiella pneumoniae.
   3742..3789    +  polyA_signal   HSV TK poly(A) signal: herpes simplex virus thymidine kinase polyadenylation signal (Cole and Stacy, 1985)
   3880..3896    -  polyA_signal   bGH poly(A) signal (fragment): bovine growth hormone polyadenylation signal
   4118..4706    +  rep_origin     ori: high-copy-number ColE1/pMB1/pBR322/pUC origin of replication
   4821..4865    +  enhancer       CMV enhancer (fragment): human cytomegalovirus immediate early enhancer
>Addgene plasmid #209861 | LD-B | addgene full sequence | sequence record 415472 | Addgene NGS Result
ATATATGGAGTTCCGCGTTACATAACTTACGGTAAATGGCCCGCCTGGCTGACCGCCCAACGACCCCCGC
CCATTGACGTCAATAATGACGTATGTTCCCATAGTAACGCCAATAGGGACTTTCCATTGACGTCAATGGG
TGGAGTATTTACGGTAAACTGCCCACTTGGCAGTACATCAAGTGTATCATATGCCAAGTACGCCCCCTAT
TGACGTCAATGACGGTAAATGGCCCGCCTGGCATTATGCCCAGTACATGACCTTATGGGACTTTCCTACT
TGGCAGTACATCTACGTATTAGTCATCGCTATTACCATGGTGATGCGGTTTTGGCAGTACATCAATGGGC
GTGGATAGCGGTTTGACTCACGGGGATTTCCAAGTCTCCACCCCATTGACGTCAATGGGAGTTTGTTTTG
GCACCAAAATCAACGGGACTTTCCAAAATGTCGTAACAACTCCGCCCCATTGACGCAAATGGGCGGTAGG
CGTGTACGGTGGGAGGTCTATATAAGCAGAGCTGGTTTAGTGAACCGTCAGATCCGCTAGCGCTACCGGT
CGCCACCATGAACTTCCAGTACATCAGCCTTCGGCTCACGGTCCTGTGGGGGTTAGGAGTGCTGATTCGG
TACTGCTTTCTGCTGCCGCTCAGGATAGCACTGGCTTTCACAGGGATTAGCCTTCTGGTGGTGGGCACAA
CTGTGGTGGGATACTTGCCAAATGGGAGGTTTAAGGAGTTCGGTGGTGGTGGTAGTGGTGGTGGTGGTAG
TGCTGCCACCATCAAAGAGTTCATGCGCTTCAAGGTGCGCATGGAGGGCTCCATGAACGGCCACGAGTTC
GAGATCGAGGGCGAGGGCGAGGGCCGCCCCTACGAGGGCACCCAGACCGCCAAGCTGAAGGTGACCAAGG
GCGGCCCCCTGCCCTTTGCCTGGGACATCCTGTCCCCCCAGATCATGTACGGCTCCAAAGCGTACGTGAG
GCACCCCGCCGACATCCCCGATTACAAGAAGCTGCCCTTCCCCGAGGGCTTCAAGTGGGAGCGCGTGATG
AACTTCGAAGACGGCGGTCTGGTGACCGTTACCCAGGACTCCTCCCTGCAGGACGGCACGCTGATCTGCA
AGGTGAAGATTCGCGGCACCAACTTCCCCCCCGACGGCCCCGTAATGCAGAAGAAGACCATGGGCTGGGA
GGCCTCCACCGAGATGCTGTACCCCAAGGACGGCGTGCTGAAGGGCCATAGCTATCAGGCCCTGAAGCTG
AAGGACGGCGGCCACTACCTGGTGGAGTTCGAGACCATCTACATGGCCAAGAAGCCCGTGCAACTGCCCG
GCGATTACTGTGTGGACACCAAGCTGGACATCACCTCCCACAACGAGGACTACACCATCGTGGAACAGTA
CGGGCGCTCCGAGGGCCGCCACCGTCTGGGCATGGACGAGCGGTACAAGTGACTGCAGTCGACGGTACCG
CGGGCCCGGGATCCACCGGATCTAGATAACTGATCATAATCAGCCATACCACATTTGTAGAGGTTTTACT
TGCTTTAAAAAACCTCCCACACCTCCCCCTGAACCTGAAACATAAAATGAATGCAATTGTTGTTGTTAAC
TTGTTTATTGCAGCTTATAATGGTTACAAATAAAGCAATAGCATCACAAATTTCACAAATAAAGCATTTT
TTTCACTGCATTCTAGTTGTGGTTTGTCCAAACTCATCAATGTATCTTAACGCGTAAATTGTAAGCGTTA
ATATTTTGTTAAAATTCGCGTTAAATTTTTGTTAAATCAGCTCATTTTTTAACCAATAGGCCGAAATCGG
CAAAATCCCTTATAAATCAAAAGAATAGACCGAGATAGGGT
[37 nt withheld, positions 1862-1898]
AAAGAACGTGGACTCCAACGTCAAAGG
[49 nt withheld, positions 1926-1974]
T
[91 nt withheld, positions 1976-2066]
G
[124 nt withheld, positions 2068-2191]
CAGGTGGCACTTTTCGGGGAAATGTGCGCGGAACCCCTATTTGTTTATTTTTCTAAATACATTCAAATAT
GTATCCGCTCATGAGACAATAACCCTGATAAATGCTTCAATAATATTGAAAAAGGAAGAGTCCTGAGGCG
GAAAGAACCAGCTGTGGAATGTGTGTCAGTTAGGGTGTGGAAAGTCCCCAGGCTCCCCAGCAGGCAGAAG
TATGCAAAGCATGCATCTCAATTAGTCAGCAACCAGGTGTGGAAAGTCCCCAGGCTCCCCAGCAGGCAGA
AGTATGCAAAGCATGCATCTCAATTAGTCAGCAACCATAGTCCCGCCCCTAACTCCGCCCATCCCGCCCC
TAACTCCGCCCAGTTCCGCCCATTCTCCGCCCCATGGCTGACTAATTTTTTTTATTTATGCAGAGGCCGA
GGCCGCCTCGGCCTCTGAGCTATTCCAGAAGTAGTGAGGAGGCTTTTTTGGAGGCCTAGGCTTTTGCAAA
GATCGATCAAGAGACAGGATGAGGATCGTTTCGCATGATTGAACAAGATGGATTGCACGCAGGTTCTCCG
GCCGCTTGGGTGGAGAGGCTATTCGGCTATGACTGGGCACAACAGACAATCGGCTGCTCTGATGCCGCCG
TGTTCCGGCTGTCAGCGCAGGGGCGCCCGGTTCTTTTTGTCAAGACCGACCTGTCCGGTGCCCTGAATGA
ACTGCAAGACGAGGCAGCGCGGCTATCGTGGCTGGCCACGACGGGCGTTCCTTGCGCAGCTGTGCTCGAC
GTTGTCACTGAAGCGGGAAGGGACTGGCTGCTATTGGGCGAAGTGCCGGGGCAGGATCTCCTGTCATCTC
ACCTTGCTCCTGCCGAGAAAGTATCCATCATGGCTGATGCAATGCGGCGGCTGCATACGCTTGATCCGGC
TACCTGCCCATTCGACCACCAAGCGAAACATCGCATCGAGCGAGCACGTACTCGGATGGAAGCCGGTCTT
GTCGATCAGGATGATCTGGACGAAGAGCATCAGGGGCTCGCGCCAGCCGAACTGTTCGCCAGGCTCAAGG
CGAGCATGCCCGACGGCGAGGATCTCGTCGTGACCCATGGCGATGCCTGCTTGCCGAATATCATGGTGGA
AAATGGCCGCTTTTCTGGATTCATCGACTGTGGCCGGCTGGGTGTGGCGGACCGCTATCAGGACATAGCG
TTGGCTACCCGTGATATTGCTGAAGAGCTTGGCGGCGAATGGGCTGACCGCTTCCTCGTGCTTTACGGTA
TCGCCGCTCCCGATTCGCAGCGCATCGCCTTCTATCGCCTTCTTGACGAGTTCTTCTGAGCGGGACTCTG
GGGTTCGAAATGACCGACCAAGCGACGCCCAACCTGCCATCACGAGATTTCGATTCCACCGCCGCCTTCT
ATGAAAGGTTGGGCTTCGGAATCGTTTTCCGGGACGCCGGCTGGATGATCCTCCAGCGCGGGGATCTCAT
GCTGGAGTTCTTCGCCCACCCTAGGGGGAGGCTAACTGAAACACGGAAGGAGACAATACCGGAAGGAACC
CGCGCTATGACGGCAATAAAAAGACAGAATAAAACGCACGGTGTTGGGTCGTTTGTTCATAAACGCGGGG
TTCGGTCCCAGGGCTGGCACTCTGTCGATACCCCACCGAGACCCCATTGGGGCCAATACGCCCGCGTTTC
TTCCTTTTCCCCACCCCACCCCCCAAGTTCGGGTGAAGGCCCAGGGCTCGCAGCCAACGTCGGGGCGGCA
GGCCCTGCCATAGCCTCAGGTTACTCATATATACTTTAGATTGATTTAAAACTTCATTTTTAATTTAAAA
GGATCTAGGTGAAGATCCTTTTTGATAATCTCATGACCAAAATCCCTTAACGTGAGTTTTCGTTCCACTG
AGCGTCAGACCCCGTAGAAAAGATCAAAGGATCTTCTTGAGATCCTTTTTTTCTGCGCGTAATCTGCTGC
TTGCAAACAAAAAAACCACCGCTACCAGCGGTGGTTTGTTTGCCGGATCAAGAGCTACCAACTCTTTTTC
CGAAGGTAACTGGCTTCAGCAGAGCGCAGATACCAAATACTGTTCTTCTAGTGTAGCCGTAGTTAGGCCA
CCACTTCAAGAACTCTGTAGCACCGCCTACATACCTCGCTCTGCTAATCCTGTTACCAGTGGCTGCTGCC
AGTGGCGATAAGTCGTGTCTTACCGGGTTGGACTCAAGACGATAGTTACCGGATAAGGCGCAGCGGTCGG
GCTGAACGGGGGGTTCGTGCACACAGCCCAGCTTGGAGCGAACGACCTACACCGAACTGAGATACCTACA
GCGTGAGCTATGAGAAAGCGCCACGCTTCCCGAAGGGAGAAAGGCGGACAGGTATCCGGTAAGCGGCAGG
GTCGGAACAGGAGAGCGCACGAGGGAGCTTCCAGGGGGAAACGCCTGGTATCTTTATAGTCCTGTCGGGT
TTCGCCACCTCTGACTTGAGCGTCGATTTTTGTGATGCTCGTCAGGGGGGCGGAGCCTATGGAAAAACGC
CAGCAACGCGGCCTTTTTACGGTTCCTGGCCTTTTGCTGGCCTTTTGCTCACATGTTCTTTCCTGCGTTA
TCCCCTGATTCTGTGGATAACCGTATTACCGCCATGCATTAGTTATTAATAGTAATCAATTACGGGGTCA
TTAGTTCATAGCCC
