>Addgene plasmid #209861 | LD-B | depositor partial sequence | sequence record 409252 | ddGFP B gene
GCCACCATCAAAGAGTTCATGCGCTTCAAGGTGCGCATGGAGGGCTCCATGAACGGCCACGAGTTCGAGA
TCGAGGGCGAGGGCGAGGGCCGCCCCTACGAGGGCACCCAGACCGCCAAGCTGAAGGTGACCAAGGGCGG
CCCCCTGCCCTTTGCCTGGGACATCCTGTCCCCCCAGATCATGTACGGCTCCAAAGCGTACGTGAGGCAC
CCCGCCGACATCCCCGATTACAAGAAGCTGCCCTTCCCCGAGGGCTTCAAGTGGGAGCGCGTGATGAACT
TCGAAGACGGCGGTCTGGTGACCGTTACCCAGGACTCCTCCCTGCAGGACGGCACGCTGATCTGCAAGGT
GAAGATTCGCGGCACCAACTTCCCCCCCGACGGCCCCGTAATGCAGAAGAAGACCATGGGCTGGGAGGCC
TCCACCGAGATGCTGTACCCCAAGGACGGCGTGCTGAAGGGCCATAGCTATCAGGCCCTGAAGCTGAAGG
ACGGCGGCCACTACCTGGTGGAGTTCGAGACCATCTACATGGCCAAGAAGCCCGTGCAACTGCCCGGCGA
TTACTGTGTGGACACCAAGCTGGACATCACCTCCCACAACGAGGACTACACCATCGTGGAACAGTACGGG
CGCTCCGAGGGCCGCCACCGTCTGGGCATGGACGAGCGGTACAAG
