>Addgene plasmid #209861 | LD-B | depositor partial sequence | sequence record 409253 | GPAT4 HP Domain
ATGAACTTCCAGTACATCAGCCTTCGGCTCACGGTCCTGTGGGGGTTAGGAGTGCTGATTCGGTACTGCT
TTCTGCTGCCGCTCAGGATAGCACTGGCTTTCACAGGGATTAGCCTTCTGGTGGTGGGCACAACTGTGGT
GGGATACTTGCCAAATGGGAGGTTTAAGGAGTTC
